Addgene plasmid #109023: pLenti-X1-Neo-GFP-ATL2-R244Q
Purpose: stable lentiviral expression of cDNA
Depositing lab: Jacob Corn. Depositing organization: University of California, Berkeley. Publication: Atlastins remodel the endoplasmic reticulum for selective autophagy. Liang JR, Lingeman E, Ahmed S, Corn JE. J Cell Biol. 2018 Aug 24. pii: jcb.201804185. doi: 10.1083/jcb.201804185. PubMed 30143524.
Backbone
  Vector backbone: pLenti-X1-Neo
  Backbone manufacturer: Michael Rape
  Backbone size w/o insert (bp): 9005
  Vector type: Mammalian Expression, Lentiviral
  Selectable markers: Neomycin (select with G418) ; GFP
Growth in bacteria
  Bacterial resistance: Ampicillin, 100 μg/mL
  Growth temperature: 30°C
  Growth strain: NEB Stable
  Copy number: High Copy
Gene/Insert
  Gene/Insert name: ATL2-R244Q
  Species: H. sapiens (human)
  Insert size (bp): 2493
  Mutation: Arg244Gln mutation results in dimerization defect
  Entrez Gene: ATL2 (a.k.a. ARL3IP2, ARL6IP2, aip-2, atlastin2)
  Promoter: EIF-1a promoter
  Tag / fusion protein: eGFP (N terminal on insert)
  Cloning method: Ligation Independent Cloning
  Sequencing primers: 5′ AGCCTCAGACAGTGGTTCAA; 3′ agcagcgtatccacatagcgt
Terms and licenses: Academic/Nonprofit Terms; Industry Terms: Not Available to Industry
Depositor comments: This ATL2 construct has suspected genomic instability and/or leaky expression that results in bacteria toxicity if grown at 37'C. We recommend bacteria culture at 30'C for 24-36hrs and in large batch for significant yield.
How to cite: pLenti-X1-Neo-GFP-ATL2-R244Q was a gift from Jacob Corn (Addgene plasmid # 109023 ; http://n2t.net/addgene:109023 ; RRID:Addgene_109023)
