[The description below was written by a language model from this plasmid's Addgene catalogue record and pLannotate feature annotations shown in this document.]
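Description:
pLenti-X1-Neo-GFP-ATL2-R244Q is an HIV-1-based lentiviral transfer plasmid of about 11.5 kb, built on the pLenti-X1-Neo backbone for stable expression of a cDNA in mammalian cells. It is propagated in E. coli through a high-copy ColE1/pUC-type origin with ampicillin resistance, and it also carries an f1 origin and an SV40 origin. The viral genome is transcribed from an RSV promoter fused to a truncated 5' LTR, an arrangement typical of Tat-independent, third-generation designs. This is followed by the Ψ packaging signal with a gag fragment, the RRE for Rev-dependent nuclear export, and the cPPT/CTS. A second truncated LTR and an SV40 polyadenylation signal close the cassette. The depositor notes suspected instability or leaky expression of this ATL2 construct that is toxic to bacteria.

The payload is human atlastin-2 (ATL2), an ER membrane GTPase that tethers and fuses ER tubules. It is fused at its N terminus to EGFP and driven by the constitutive EF-1α promoter. The Arg244Gln substitution is recorded as causing a dimerization defect. The listed insert size corresponds to the EGFP–ATL2 fusion rather than ATL2 alone. Gateway attB1 and attB2 sites flank the promoter–fusion unit, although the recorded cloning method is ligation-independent cloning. A WPRE downstream enhances transcript expression. A separate mouse PGK promoter drives NeoR, so transduced cells can be selected with G418 and tracked by GFP fluorescence.

The depositor and sequencing-derived records are the same length and show the same features in a different circular register. The associated work concerns atlastin-mediated ER remodelling in selective autophagy, where this construct plausibly serves as a function-deficient comparator to wild-type ATL2.
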