Features (pLannotate 1.2.2; 33 found; start..end, strand, type, name):
     26..130     +  promoter       AmpR promoter: bla
    131..991     +  CDS            AmpR: β-lactamase; bla; confers resistance to ampicillin, carbenicillin, and related antibiotics
   1162..1750    +  rep_origin     ori: high-copy-number ColE1/pMB1/pBR322/pUC origin of replication
   1933..2025    +  CDS            lacI (fragment): lac repressor; lacI; The lac repressor binds to the lac operator to inhibit transcription in E. coli. This inhibition can be relieved by adding lactose or isopropyl-β-D-thiogalactopyranoside (IPTG).
   2038..2059    +  protein_bind   CAP binding site: CAP binding activates transcription in the presence of cAMP. E. coli catabolite activator protein
   2074..2104    +  promoter       lac promoter: promoter for the E. coli lac operon
   2108..2130    +  protein_bind   lac operator (fragment): The lac repressor binds to the lac operator to inhibit transcription in E. coli. This inhibition can be relieved by adding lactose or isopropyl-β-D-thiogalactopyranoside (IPTG). lac repressor encoded by lacI
   2173..2191    +  promoter       T3 promoter: promoter for bacteriophage T3 RNA polymerase
   2219..2445    +  promoter       RSV promoter: Rous sarcoma virus enhancer/promoter
   2446..2626    +  LTR            5' LTR (truncated): truncated 5' long terminal repeat (LTR) from HIV-1
   2673..2798    +  misc_feature   HIV-1 Ψ: packaging signal of human immunodeficiency virus type 1
   2782..3145    +  CDS            HIV-1 gag (fragment): gag protein from human immunodeficiency virus 1; gag
   3291..3524    +  misc_feature   RRE: The Rev response element (RRE) of HIV-1 allows for Rev-dependent mRNA export from the nucleus to the cytoplasm.
   3901..4001    +  CDS            Rev (fragment): human immunodeficiency virus 1 (HIV-1) Rev protein; rev; enhances nuclear export of unspliced and incompletely spliced viral mRNAs
   4020..4136    +  misc_feature   cPPT/CTS: central polypurine tract and central termination sequence of HIV-1
   4170..4194    +  protein_bind   attB1: mutant version of attB; recombination site for the Gateway® BP reaction BP Clonase™
   4209..4227    +  enhancer       CMV enhancer (fragment): human cytomegalovirus immediate early enhancer
   4252..4318    +  CDS            small t antigen (fragment): SV40 (simian virus 40) small t antigen
   4325..5503    +  promoter       EF-1α promoter: strong constitutive promoter for human elongation factor EF-1α
   5520..5538    +  promoter       T7 promoter: promoter for bacteriophage T7 RNA polymerase
   5583..6299    +  CDS            EGFP: EGFP is a basic (constitutively fluorescent) green fluorescent protein published in 1996, derived from Aequorea victoria. It is reported to be a rapidly-maturing weak dimer with moderate acid sensitivity.
   6324..8072    +  CDS            ATL2: ATLA2_HUMAN - Also known as ARL6IP2. Experimental evidence at protein level: Swiss-Prot protein existence level 1. GTPase tethering membranes through formation of trans- homooligomers and mediating homotypic fusion of endoplasmic reticulum membranes. Functions in endoplasmic reticulum tubular network biogenesis (PubMed:18270207, PubMed:19665976, PubMed:27619977). From Homo sapiens (Human).
   8081..8105    -  protein_bind   attB2: mutant version of attB; recombination site for the Gateway® BP reaction BP Clonase™
   8136..8724    +  misc_feature   WPRE: woodchuck hepatitis virus posttranscriptional regulatory element
   8775..9274    +  promoter       PGK promoter: mouse phosphoglycerate kinase 1 promoter
   9288..10091   +  CDS            NeoR/KanR: aminoglycoside phosphotransferase from Tn5; aph(3')-II (or nptII); confers resistance to neomycin, kanamycin, and G418 (Geneticin®)
  10165..10302   +  CDS            nef (fragment): NEF_HV1LA - Experimental evidence at protein level: Swiss-Prot protein existence level 1. Extracellular Nef protein targets CD4(+) T-lymphocytes for apoptosis by interacting with CXCR4 surface receptors. From Human immunodeficiency virus type 1 group M subtype B (isolate Lai) (HIV-1).
  10288..10468   +  LTR            5' LTR (truncated): truncated 5' long terminal repeat (LTR) from HIV-1
  10540..10661   +  polyA_signal   SV40 poly(A) signal: SV40 polyadenylation signal
  10701..10836   +  rep_origin     SV40 ori: SV40 origin of replication
  10857..10875   -  promoter       T7 promoter: promoter for bacteriophage T7 RNA polymerase
  10883..11038   +  CDS            lacZα (fragment): LacZα fragment of β-galactosidase; lacZ fragment
  11043..11471   +  rep_origin     f1 ori (sequence partly withheld): f1 bacteriophage origin of replication; arrow indicates direction of (+) strand synthesis
>Addgene plasmid #109023 | pLenti-X1-Neo-GFP-ATL2-R244Q | depositor full sequence | sequence record 205406 | Full Sequence
AGGTGGCACTTTTCGGGGAAATGTGCGCGGAACCCCTATTTGTTTATTTTTCTAAATACATTCAAATATG
TATCCGCTCATGAGACAATAACCCTGATAAATGCTTCAATAATATTGAAAAAGGAAGAGTATGAGTATTC
AACATTTCCGTGTCGCCCTTATTCCCTTTTTTGCGGCATTTTGCCTTCCTGTTTTTGCTCACCCAGAAAC
GCTGGTGAAAGTAAAAGATGCTGAAGATCAGTTGGGTGCACGAGTGGGTTACATCGAACTGGATCTCAAC
AGCGGTAAGATCCTTGAGAGTTTTCGCCCCGAAGAACGTTTTCCAATGATGAGCACTTTTAAAGTTCTGC
TATGTGGCGCGGTATTATCCCGTATTGACGCCGGGCAAGAGCAACTCGGTCGCCGCATACACTATTCTCA
GAATGACTTGGTTGAGTACTCACCAGTCACAGAAAAGCATCTTACGGATGGCATGACAGTAAGAGAATTA
TGCAGTGCTGCCATAACCATGAGTGATAACACTGCGGCCAACTTACTTCTGACAACGATCGGAGGACCGA
AGGAGCTAACCGCTTTTTTGCACAACATGGGGGATCATGTAACTCGCCTTGATCGTTGGGAACCGGAGCT
GAATGAAGCCATACCAAACGACGAGCGTGACACCACGATGCCTGTAGCAATGGCAACAACGTTGCGCAAA
CTATTAACTGGCGAACTACTTACTCTAGCTTCCCGGCAACAATTAATAGACTGGATGGAGGCGGATAAAG
TTGCAGGACCACTTCTGCGCTCGGCCCTTCCGGCTGGCTGGTTTATTGCTGATAAATCTGGAGCCGGTGA
GCGTGGGTCTCGCGGTATCATTGCAGCACTGGGGCCAGATGGTAAGCCCTCCCGTATCGTAGTTATCTAC
ACGACGGGGAGTCAGGCAACTATGGATGAACGAAATAGACAGATCGCTGAGATAGGTGCCTCACTGATTA
AGCATTGGTAACTGTCAGACCAAGTTTACTCATATATACTTTAGATTGATTTAAAACTTCATTTTTAATT
TAAAAGGATCTAGGTGAAGATCCTTTTTGATAATCTCATGACCAAAATCCCTTAACGTGAGTTTTCGTTC
CACTGAGCGTCAGACCCCGTAGAAAAGATCAAAGGATCTTCTTGAGATCCTTTTTTTCTGCGCGTAATCT
GCTGCTTGCAAACAAAAAAACCACCGCTACCAGCGGTGGTTTGTTTGCCGGATCAAGAGCTACCAACTCT
TTTTCCGAAGGTAACTGGCTTCAGCAGAGCGCAGATACCAAATACTGTTCTTCTAGTGTAGCCGTAGTTA
GGCCACCACTTCAAGAACTCTGTAGCACCGCCTACATACCTCGCTCTGCTAATCCTGTTACCAGTGGCTG
CTGCCAGTGGCGATAAGTCGTGTCTTACCGGGTTGGACTCAAGACGATAGTTACCGGATAAGGCGCAGCG
GTCGGGCTGAACGGGGGGTTCGTGCACACAGCCCAGCTTGGAGCGAACGACCTACACCGAACTGAGATAC
CTACAGCGTGAGCTATGAGAAAGCGCCACGCTTCCCGAAGGGAGAAAGGCGGACAGGTATCCGGTAAGCG
GCAGGGTCGGAACAGGAGAGCGCACGAGGGAGCTTCCAGGGGGAAACGCCTGGTATCTTTATAGTCCTGT
CGGGTTTCGCCACCTCTGACTTGAGCGTCGATTTTTGTGATGCTCGTCAGGGGGGCGGAGCCTATGGAAA
AACGCCAGCAACGCGGCCTTTTTACGGTTCCTGGCCTTTTGCTGGCCTTTTGCTCACATGTTCTTTCCTG
CGTTATCCCCTGATTCTGTGGATAACCGTATTACCGCCTTTGAGTGAGCTGATACCGCTCGCCGCAGCCG
AACGACCGAGCGCAGCGAGTCAGTGAGCGAGGAAGCGGAAGAGCGCCCAATACGCAAACCGCCTCTCCCC
GCGCGTTGGCCGATTCATTAATGCAGCTGGCACGACAGGTTTCCCGACTGGAAAGCGGGCAGTGAGCGCA
ACGCAATTAATGTGAGTTAGCTCACTCATTAGGCACCCCAGGCTTTACACTTTATGCTTCCGGCTCGTAT
GTTGTGTGGAATTGTGAGCGGATAACAATTTCACACAGGAAACAGCTATGACCATGATTACGCCAAGCGC
GCAATTAACCCTCACTAAAGGGAACAAAAGCTGGAGCTGCAAGCTTAATGTAGTCTTATGCAATACTCTT
GTAGTCTTGCAACATGGTAACGATGAGTTAGCAACATGCCTTACAAGGAGAGAAAAAGCACCGTGCATGC
CGATTGGTGGAAGTAAGGTGGTACGATCGTGCCTTATTAGGAAGGCAACAGACGGGTCTGACATGGATTG
GACGAACCACTGAATTGCCGCATTGCAGAGATATTGTATTTAAGTGCCTAGCTCGATACATAAACGGGTC
TCTCTGGTTAGACCAGATCTGAGCCTGGGAGCTCTCTGGCTAACTAGGGAACCCACTGCTTAAGCCTCAA
TAAAGCTTGCCTTGAGTGCTTCAAGTAGTGTGTGCCCGTCTGTTGTGTGACTCTGGTAACTAGAGATCCC
TCAGACCCTTTTAGTCAGTGTGGAAAATCTCTAGCAGTGGCGCCCGAACAGGGACTTGAAAGCGAAAGGG
AAACCAGAGGAGCTCTCTCGACGCAGGACTCGGCTTGCTGAAGCGCGCACGGCAAGAGGCGAGGGGCGGC
GACTGGTGAGTACGCCAAAAATTTTGACTAGCGGAGGCTAGAAGGAGAGAGATGGGTGCGAGAGCGTCAG
TATTAAGCGGGGGAGAATTAGATCGCGATGGGAAAAAATTCGGTTAAGGCCAGGGGGAAAGAAAAAATAT
AAATTAAAACATATAGTATGGGCAAGCAGGGAGCTAGAACGATTCGCAGTTAATCCTGGCCTGTTAGAAA
CATCAGAAGGCTGTAGACAAATACTGGGACAGCTACAACCATCCCTTCAGACAGGATCAGAAGAACTTAG
ATCATTATATAATACAGTAGCAACCCTCTATTGTGTGCATCAAAGGATAGAGATAAAAGACACCAAGGAA
GCTTTAGACAAGATAGAGGAAGAGCAAAACAAAAGTAAGACCACCGCACAGCAAGCGGCCGCTGATCTTC
AGACCTGGAGGAGGAGATATGAGGGACAATTGGAGAAGTGAATTATATAAATATAAAGTAGTAAAAATTG
AACCATTAGGAGTAGCACCCACCAAGGCAAAGAGAAGAGTGGTGCAGAGAGAAAAAAGAGCAGTGGGAAT
AGGAGCTTTGTTCCTTGGGTTCTTGGGAGCAGCAGGAAGCACTATGGGCGCAGCGTCAATGACGCTGACG
GTACAGGCCAGACAATTATTGTCTGGTATAGTGCAGCAGCAGAACAATTTGCTGAGGGCTATTGAGGCGC
AACAGCATCTGTTGCAACTCACAGTCTGGGGCATCAAGCAGCTCCAGGCAAGAATCCTGGCTGTGGAAAG
ATACCTAAAGGATCAACAGCTCCTGGGGATTTGGGGTTGCTCTGGAAAACTCATTTGCACCACTGCTGTG
CCTTGGAATGCTAGTTGGAGTAATAAATCTCTGGAACAGATTTGGAATCACACGACCTGGATGGAGTGGG
ACAGAGAAATTAACAATTACACAAGCTTAATACACTCCTTAATTGAAGAATCGCAAAACCAGCAAGAAAA
GAATGAACAAGAATTATTGGAATTAGATAAATGGGCAAGTTTGTGGAATTGGTTTAACATAACAAATTGG
CTGTGGTATATAAAATTATTCATAATGATAGTAGGAGGCTTGGTAGGTTTAAGAATAGTTTTTGCTGTAC
TTTCTATAGTGAATAGAGTTAGGCAGGGATATTCACCATTATCGTTTCAGACCCACCTCCCAACCCCGAG
GGGACCCGACAGGCCCGAAGGAATAGAAGAAGAAGGTGGAGAGAGAGACAGAGACAGATCCATTCGATTA
GTGAACGGATCTCGACGGTATCGGTTAACTTTTAAAAGAAAAGGGGGGATTGGGGGGTACAGTGCAGGGG
AAAGAATAGTAGACATAATAGCAACAGACATACAAACTAAAGAATTACAAAAACAAATTACAAAATTCAA
AATTTTATCGTCCAGTGTGGTGGAATTCTGCAGATATCAACAAGTTTGTACAAAAAAGCAGGCTCCACCA
TGGGAACCGACATTGATTATTGACTAGGCTTTTGCAAAAAGCTTTGCAAAGATGGATAAAGTTTTAAACA
GAGAGGAATCTTTGCAGCTAATGGACCTTCTAGGTCTTGAAAGGAGTGGGAATTGGCTCCGGTGCCCGTC
AGTGGGCAGAGCGCACATCGCCCACAGTCCCCGAGAAGTTGGGGGGAGGGGTCGGCAATTGAACCGGTGC
CTAGAGAAGGTGGCGCGGGGTAAACTGGGAAAGTGATGTCGTGTACTGGCTCCGCCTTTTTCCCGAGGGT
GGGGGAGAACCGTATATAAGTGCAGTAGTCGCCGTGAACGTTCTTTTTCGCAACGGGTTTGCCGCCAGAA
CACAGGTAAGTGCCGTGTGTGGTTCCCGCGGGCCTGGCCTCTTTACGGGTTATGGCCCTTGCGTGCCTTG
AATTACTTCCACCTGGCTGCAGTACGTGATTCTTGATCCCGAGCTTCGGGTTGGAAGTGGGTGGGAGAGT
TCGAGGCCTTGCGCTTAAGGAGCCCCTTCGCCTCGTGCTTGAGTTGAGGCCTGGCCTGGGCGCTGGGGCC
GCCGCGTGCGAATCTGGTGGCACCTTCGCGCCTGTCTCGCTGCTTTCGATAAGTCTCTAGCCATTTAAAA
TTTTTGATGACCTGCTGCGACGCTTTTTTTCTGGCAAGATAGTCTTGTAAATGCGGGCCAAGATCTGCAC
ACTGGTATTTCGGTTTTTGGGGCCGCGGGCGGCGACGGGGCCCGTGCGTCCCAGCGCACATGTTCGGCGA
GGCGGGGCCTGCGAGCGCGGCCACCGAGAATCGGACGGGGGTAGTCTCAAGCTGGCCGGCCTGCTCTGGT
GCCTGGCCTCGCGCCGCCGTGTATCGCCCCGCCCTGGGCGGCAAGGCTGGCCCGGTCGGCACCAGTTGCG
TGAGCGGAAAGATGGCCGCTTCCCGGCCCTGCTGCAGGGAGCTCAAAATGGAGGACGCGGCGCTCGGGAG
AGCGGGCGGGTGAGTCACCCACACAAAGGAAAAGGGCCTTTCCGTCCTCAGCCGTCGCTTCATGTGACTC
CACGGAGTACCGGGCGCCGTCCAGGCACCTCGATTAGTTCTCGAGCTTTTGGAGTACGTCGTCTTTAGGT
TGGGGGGAGGGGTTTTATGCGATGGAGTTTCCCCACACTGAGTGGGTGGAGACTGAAGTTAGGCCAGCTT
GGCACTTGATGTAATTCTCCTTGGAATTTGCCCTTTTTGAGTTTGGATCTTGGTTCATTCTCAAGCCTCA
GACAGTGGTTCAAAGTTTTTTTCTTCCATTTCAGGTGTCGTGAGGAATTAGCTTGGTACTAATACGACTC
ACTATAGGGAGACCCAAGCTGGCTAGGTAAGCTTGGTACCGAGCTCGGATCCATGGTGAGCAAGGGCGAG
GAGCTGTTCACCGGGGTGGTGCCCATCCTGGTCGAGCTGGACGGCGACGTAAACGGCCACAAGTTCAGCG
TGTCCGGCGAGGGCGAGGGCGATGCCACCTACGGCAAGCTGACCCTGAAGTTCATCTGCACCACCGGCAA
GCTGCCCGTGCCCTGGCCCACCCTCGTGACCACCCTGACCTACGGCGTGCAGTGCTTCAGCCGCTACCCC
GACCACATGAAGCAGCACGACTTCTTCAAGTCCGCCATGCCCGAAGGCTACGTCCAGGAGCGCACCATCT
TCTTCAAGGACGACGGCAACTACAAGACCCGCGCCGAGGTGAAGTTCGAGGGCGACACCCTGGTGAACCG
CATCGAGCTGAAGGGCATCGACTTCAAGGAGGACGGCAACATCCTGGGGCACAAGCTGGAGTACAACTAC
AACAGCCACAACGTCTATATCATGGCCGACAAGCAGAAGAACGGCATCAAGGTGAACTTCAAGATCCGCC
ACAACATCGAGGACGGCAGCGTGCAGCTCGCCGACCACTACCAGCAGAACACCCCCATCGGCGACGGCCC
CGTGCTGCTGCCCGACAACCACTACCTGAGCACCCAGTCCGCCCTGAGCAAAGACCCCAACGAGAAGCGC
GATCACATGGTCCTGCTGGAGTTCGTGACCGCCGCCGGGATCACTCTCGGCATGGACGAGCTGTACAAGG
GTGGATCTGGAGGTTCTGGTGGAATGGCGGAGGGGGACGAGGCAGCGCGAGGGCAGCAACCGCACCAGGG
GCTGTGGCGCCGGCGACGGACCAGCGACCCAAGCGCCGCGGTTAACCACGTCTCGTCCACGACCTCCCTA
GGTGAGAATTATGAAGATGATGACCTAGTAAATTCTGATGAGGTTATGAAGAAACCATGTCCAGTACAGA
TTGTTCTTGCTCATGAAGATGACCATAACTTTGAACTTGATGAAGAAGCTTTGGAGCAGATATTGCTACA
GGAGCACATACGAGATCTTAACATAGTAGTGGTATCTGTGGCAGGAGCTTTTCGTAAAGGGAAGTCATTT
CTACTGGACTTCATGCTTAGATACATGTATAACAAGGATTCTCAAAGTTGGATTGGTGGAAACAATGAAC
CATTGACAGGCTTTACATGGCGAGGTGGCTGTGAAAGAGAAACAACAGGCATACAAGTTTGGAATGAAGT
ATTTGTGATTGACAGACCTAATGGAACTAAAGTTGCTGTGCTGCTTATGGATACCCAGGGTGCCTTTGAT
AGCCAGTCAACTATCAAAGACTGTGCAACGGTGTTTGCTCTGAGCACTATGACTAGCTCTGTCCAGGTAT
ATAATCTGTCTCAGAATATTCAAGAAGATGATCTTCAACATTTGCAATTATTTACAGAGTATGGAAGACT
TGCGATGGAAGAAATCTACCAGAAACCATTTCAGACATTAATGTTTTTGATTCAAGATTGGAGCTATCCT
TATGAACATTCATATGGTTTGGAAGGTGGAAAGCAATTTCTTGAAAAGAGATTACAGGTAAAACAAAATC
AACATGAAGAGCTTCAGAATGTAAGGAAGCACATACACAATTGTTTCTCAAATCTTGGTTGCTTCCTTTT
GCCACATCCTGGTCTTAAAGTTGCAACTAATCCTAGTTTTGATGGGAGATTGAAAGATATTGATGAAGAC
TTTAAACGAGAGCTTCGAAATCTGGTTCCATTGCTGCTTGCCCCTGAAAATTTGGTAGAAAAAGAGATAA
GTGGATCTAAAGTCACTTGTAGAGATCTTGTAGAATATTTTAAGGCTTACATCAAAATCTATCAAGGAGA
AGAACTTCCACATCCAAAGTCCATGCTTCAGGCAACAGCTGAAGCTAATAATCTTGCTGCAGTAGCAGGA
GCAAGAGATACCTATTGTAAAAGTATGGAACAGGTATGTGGAGGGGACAAGCCTTACATTGCACCTTCAG
ATCTGGAGCGAAAACACTTGGATCTCAAGGAAGTGGCGATAAAACAATTTCGTTCAGTAAAAAAGATGGG
TGGAGATGAGTTCTGCCGTCGTTATCAGGACCAGCTTGAAGCTGAAATTGAAGAAACCTATGCAAATTTT
ATAAAGCACAATGATGGCAAAAATATCTTCTATGCTGCTCGTACCCCAGCCACACTGTTTGCGGTCATGT
TTGCTATGTATATAATCTCAGGACTGACTGGCTTCATTGGCCTAAACTCTATAGCTGTCTTGTGTAACCT
TGTCATGGGGTTAGCACTGATATTTCTTTGTACTTGGGCATATGTTAAATACTCTGGGGAGTTCAGAGAA
ATTGGAACAGTGATTGATCAGATTGCTGAAACACTATGGGAACAGGTATTGAAGCCCCTGGGTGATAATT
TGATGGAGGAAAACATAAGGCAGTCTGTAACAAACTCTATCAAAGCAGGCCTGACTGACCAGGTGTCTCA
TCATGCCAGATTAAAGACAGACTGATCTAGACCCAGCTTTCTTGTACAAAGTGGTTGATATCCAGCACAG
TGGCGGCCGCTCGACAATCAACCTCTGGATTACAAAATTTGTGAAAGATTGACTGGTATTCTTAACTATG
TTGCTCCTTTTACGCTATGTGGATACGCTGCTTTAATGCCTTTGTATCATGCTATTGCTTCCCGTATGGC
TTTCATTTTCTCCTCCTTGTATAAATCCTGGTTGCTGTCTCTTTATGAGGAGTTGTGGCCCGTTGTCAGG
CAACGTGGCGTGGTGTGCACTGTGTTTGCTGACGCAACCCCCACTGGTTGGGGCATTGCCACCACCTGTC
AGCTCCTTTCCGGGACTTTCGCTTTCCCCCTCCCTATTGCCACGGCGGAACTCATCGCCGCCTGCCTTGC
CCGCTGCTGGACAGGGGCTCGGCTGTTGGGCACTGACAATTCCGTGGTGTTGTCGGGGAAGCTGACGTCC
TTTCCATGGCTGCTCGCCTGTGTTGCCACCTGGATTCTGCGCGGGACGTCCTTCTGCTACGTCCCTTCGG
CCCTCAATCCAGCGGACCTTCCTTCCCGCGGCCTGCTGCCGGCTCTGCGGCCTCTTCCGCGTCTTCGCCT
TCGCCCTCAGACGAGTCGGATCTCCCTTTGGGCCGCCTCCCCGCCTGGACCTGCAGGATTCTGCAGATAT
CCGGACTAGTGATCTAATTCTACCGGGTAGGGGAGGCGCTTTTCCCAAGGCAGTCTGGAGCATGCGCTTT
AGCAGCCCCGCTGGGCACTTGGCGCTACACAAGTGGCCTCTGGCCTCGCACACATTCCACATCCACCGGT
AGGCGCCAACCGGCTCCGTTCTTTGGTGGCCCCTTCGCGCCACCTTCTACTCCTCCCCTAGTCAGGAAGT
TCCCCCCCGCCCCGCAGCTCGCGTCGTGCAGGACGTGACAAATGGAAGTAGCACGTCTCACTAGTCTCGT
GCAGATGGACAGCACCGCTGAGCAATGGAAGCGGGTAGGCCTTTGGGGCAGCGGCCAATAGCAGCTTTGC
TCCTTCGCTTTCTGGGCTCAGAGGCTGGGAAGGGGTGGGTCCGGGGGCGGGCTCAGGGGCGGGCTCAGGG
GCGGGGCGGGCGCCCGAAGGTCCTCCGGAGGCCCGGCATTCTGCACGCTTCAAAAGCGCACGTCTGCCGC
GCTGTTCTCCTCTTCCTCATCTCCGGGCCTTTCGACCTGCAGCCAATATGGGATCGGCCATTGAACAAGA
TGGATTGCACGCAGGTTCTCCGGCCGCTTGGGTGGAGAGGCTATTCGGCTATGACTGGGCACAACAGACA
ATCGGCTGCTCTGATGCCGCCGTGTTCCGGCTGTCAGCGCAGGGGCGCCCGGTTCTTTTTGTCAAGACCG
ACCTGTCCGGTGCCCTGAATGAACTGCAGGACGAGGCAGCGCGGCTATCGTGGCTGGCCACGACGGGCGT
TCCTTGCGCAGCTGTGCTCGACGTTGTCACTGAAGCGGGAAGGGACTGGCTGCTATTGGGCGAAGTGCCG
GGGCAGGATCTCCTGTCATCTCACCTTGCTCCTGCCGAGAAAGTATCCATCATGGCTGATGCAATGCGGC
GGCTGCATACGCTTGATCCGGCTACCTGCCCATTCGACCACCAAGCGAAACATCGCATCGAGCGAGCACG
TACTCGGATGGAAGCCGGTCTTGTCGATCAGGATGATCTGGACGAAGAGCATCAGGGGCTCGCGCCAGCC
GAACTGTTCGCCAGGCTCAAGGCGCGCATGCCCGACGGCGAGGATCTCGTCGTGACCCATGGCGATGCCT
GCTTGCCGAATATCATGGTGGAAAATGGCCGCTTTTCTGGATTCATCGACTGTGGCCGGCTGGGTGTGGC
GGACCGCTATCAGGACATAGCGTTGGCTACCCGTGATATTGCTGAAGAGCTTGGCGGCGAATGGGCTGAC
CGCTTCCTCGTGCTTTACGGTATCGCCGCTCCCGATTCGCAGCGCATCGCCTTCTATCGCCTTCTTGACG
AGTTCTTCTGAACGCGTCGCCCGCCCCACGACCCGCAGCGCCCGACCGAAAGGAGCGCACGACCCCATGC
ATCTCGAGGGCCCGGTACCTTTAAGACCAATGACTTACAAGGCAGCTGTAGATCTTAGCCACTTTTTAAA
AGAAAAGGGGGGACTGGAAGGGCTAGCTCACTCCCAACGAAGACAAGATCTGCTTTTTGCTTGTACTGGG
TCTCTCTGGTTAGACCAGATCTGAGCCTGGGAGCTCTCTGGCTAACTAGGGAACCCACTGCTTAAGCCTC
AATAAAGCTTGCCTTGAGTGCTTCAAGTAGTGTGTGCCCGTCTGTTGTGTGACTCTGGTAACTAGAGATC
CCTCAGACCCTTTTAGTCAGTGTGGAAAATCTCTAGCAGTAGTAGTTCATGTCATCTTATTATTCAGTAT
TTATAACTTGCAAAGAAATGAATATCAGAGAGTGAGAGGAACTTGTTTATTGCAGCTTATAATGGTTACA
AATAAAGCAATAGCATCACAAATTTCACAAATAAAGCATTTTTTTCACTGCATTCTAGTTGTGGTTTGTC
CAAACTCATCAATGTATCTTATCATGTCTGGCTCTAGCTATCCCGCCCCTAACTCCGCCCATCCCGCCCC
TAACTCCGCCCAGTTCCGCCCATTCTCCGCCCCATGGCTGACTAATTTTTTTTATTTATGCAGAGGCCGA
GGCCGCCTCGGCCTCTGAGCTATTCCAGAAGTAGTGAGGAGGCTTTTTTGGAGGCCTAGGGACGTACCCA
ATTCGCCCTATAGTGAGTCGTATTACGCGCGCTCACTGGCCGTCGTTTTACAACGTCGTGACTGGGAAAA
CCCTGGCGTTACCCAACTTAATCGCCTTGCAGCACATCCCCCTTTCGCCAGCTGGCGTAATAGCGAAGAG
GCCCGCACCGATCGCCCTTCCCAACAGTTGCGCAGCCTGAATGGCGAATGGG
[124 nt withheld, positions 11043-11166]
C
[91 nt withheld, positions 11168-11258]
A
[49 nt withheld, positions 11260-11308]
CCTTTGACGTTGGAGTCCACGTTCTTT
[37 nt withheld, positions 11336-11372]
ACCCTATCTCGGTCTATTCTTTTGATTTATAAGGGATTTTGCCGATTTCGGCCTATTGGTTAAAAAATGA
GCTGATTTAACAAAAATTTAACGCGAATTTTAACAAAATATTAACGCTTACAATTT
