Features (pLannotate 1.2.2; 33 found; start..end, strand, type, name):
      1..1179    +  promoter       EF-1α promoter: strong constitutive promoter for human elongation factor EF-1α
   1196..1214    +  promoter       T7 promoter: promoter for bacteriophage T7 RNA polymerase
   1259..1975    +  CDS            EGFP: EGFP is a basic (constitutively fluorescent) green fluorescent protein published in 1996, derived from Aequorea victoria. It is reported to be a rapidly-maturing weak dimer with moderate acid sensitivity.
   2000..3748    +  CDS            ATL2: ATLA2_HUMAN - Also known as ARL6IP2. Experimental evidence at protein level: Swiss-Prot protein existence level 1. GTPase tethering membranes through formation of trans- homooligomers and mediating homotypic fusion of endoplasmic reticulum membranes. Functions in endoplasmic reticulum tubular network biogenesis (PubMed:18270207, PubMed:19665976, PubMed:27619977). From Homo sapiens (Human).
   3757..3781    -  protein_bind   attB2: mutant version of attB; recombination site for the Gateway® BP reaction BP Clonase™
   3812..4400    +  misc_feature   WPRE: woodchuck hepatitis virus posttranscriptional regulatory element
   4451..4950    +  promoter       PGK promoter: mouse phosphoglycerate kinase 1 promoter
   4964..5767    +  CDS            NeoR/KanR: aminoglycoside phosphotransferase from Tn5; aph(3')-II (or nptII); confers resistance to neomycin, kanamycin, and G418 (Geneticin®)
   5841..5978    +  CDS            nef (fragment): NEF_HV1LA - Experimental evidence at protein level: Swiss-Prot protein existence level 1. Extracellular Nef protein targets CD4(+) T-lymphocytes for apoptosis by interacting with CXCR4 surface receptors. From Human immunodeficiency virus type 1 group M subtype B (isolate Lai) (HIV-1).
   5964..6144    +  LTR            5' LTR (truncated): truncated 5' long terminal repeat (LTR) from HIV-1
   6216..6337    +  polyA_signal   SV40 poly(A) signal: SV40 polyadenylation signal
   6377..6512    +  rep_origin     SV40 ori: SV40 origin of replication
   6533..6551    -  promoter       T7 promoter: promoter for bacteriophage T7 RNA polymerase
   6559..6714    +  CDS            lacZα (fragment): LacZα fragment of β-galactosidase; lacZ fragment
   6719..7147    +  rep_origin     f1 ori (sequence partly withheld): f1 bacteriophage origin of replication; arrow indicates direction of (+) strand synthesis
   7200..7304    +  promoter       AmpR promoter: bla
   7305..8165    +  CDS            AmpR: β-lactamase; bla; confers resistance to ampicillin, carbenicillin, and related antibiotics
   8336..8924    +  rep_origin     ori: high-copy-number ColE1/pMB1/pBR322/pUC origin of replication
   9107..9199    +  CDS            lacI (fragment): lac repressor; lacI; The lac repressor binds to the lac operator to inhibit transcription in E. coli. This inhibition can be relieved by adding lactose or isopropyl-β-D-thiogalactopyranoside (IPTG).
   9212..9233    +  protein_bind   CAP binding site: CAP binding activates transcription in the presence of cAMP. E. coli catabolite activator protein
   9248..9278    +  promoter       lac promoter: promoter for the E. coli lac operon
   9282..9304    +  protein_bind   lac operator (fragment): The lac repressor binds to the lac operator to inhibit transcription in E. coli. This inhibition can be relieved by adding lactose or isopropyl-β-D-thiogalactopyranoside (IPTG). lac repressor encoded by lacI
   9347..9365    +  promoter       T3 promoter: promoter for bacteriophage T3 RNA polymerase
   9393..9619    +  promoter       RSV promoter: Rous sarcoma virus enhancer/promoter
   9620..9800    +  LTR            5' LTR (truncated): truncated 5' long terminal repeat (LTR) from HIV-1
   9847..9972    +  misc_feature   HIV-1 Ψ: packaging signal of human immunodeficiency virus type 1
   9956..10319   +  CDS            HIV-1 gag (fragment): gag protein from human immunodeficiency virus 1; gag
  10465..10698   +  misc_feature   RRE: The Rev response element (RRE) of HIV-1 allows for Rev-dependent mRNA export from the nucleus to the cytoplasm.
  11075..11175   +  CDS            Rev (fragment): human immunodeficiency virus 1 (HIV-1) Rev protein; rev; enhances nuclear export of unspliced and incompletely spliced viral mRNAs
  11194..11310   +  misc_feature   cPPT/CTS: central polypurine tract and central termination sequence of HIV-1
  11344..11368   +  protein_bind   attB1: mutant version of attB; recombination site for the Gateway® BP reaction BP Clonase™
  11383..11401   +  enhancer       CMV enhancer (fragment): human cytomegalovirus immediate early enhancer
  11426..11492   +  CDS            small t antigen (fragment): SV40 (simian virus 40) small t antigen
>Addgene plasmid #109023 | pLenti-X1-Neo-GFP-ATL2-R244Q | addgene full sequence | sequence record 221707 | Addgene NGS Result
GGCTCCGGTGCCCGTCAGTGGGCAGAGCGCACATCGCCCACAGTCCCCGAGAAGTTGGGGGGAGGGGTCG
GCAATTGAACCGGTGCCTAGAGAAGGTGGCGCGGGGTAAACTGGGAAAGTGATGTCGTGTACTGGCTCCG
CCTTTTTCCCGAGGGTGGGGGAGAACCGTATATAAGTGCAGTAGTCGCCGTGAACGTTCTTTTTCGCAAC
GGGTTTGCCGCCAGAACACAGGTAAGTGCCGTGTGTGGTTCCCGCGGGCCTGGCCTCTTTACGGGTTATG
GCCCTTGCGTGCCTTGAATTACTTCCACCTGGCTGCAGTACGTGATTCTTGATCCCGAGCTTCGGGTTGG
AAGTGGGTGGGAGAGTTCGAGGCCTTGCGCTTAAGGAGCCCCTTCGCCTCGTGCTTGAGTTGAGGCCTGG
CCTGGGCGCTGGGGCCGCCGCGTGCGAATCTGGTGGCACCTTCGCGCCTGTCTCGCTGCTTTCGATAAGT
CTCTAGCCATTTAAAATTTTTGATGACCTGCTGCGACGCTTTTTTTCTGGCAAGATAGTCTTGTAAATGC
GGGCCAAGATCTGCACACTGGTATTTCGGTTTTTGGGGCCGCGGGCGGCGACGGGGCCCGTGCGTCCCAG
CGCACATGTTCGGCGAGGCGGGGCCTGCGAGCGCGGCCACCGAGAATCGGACGGGGGTAGTCTCAAGCTG
GCCGGCCTGCTCTGGTGCCTGGCCTCGCGCCGCCGTGTATCGCCCCGCCCTGGGCGGCAAGGCTGGCCCG
GTCGGCACCAGTTGCGTGAGCGGAAAGATGGCCGCTTCCCGGCCCTGCTGCAGGGAGCTCAAAATGGAGG
ACGCGGCGCTCGGGAGAGCGGGCGGGTGAGTCACCCACACAAAGGAAAAGGGCCTTTCCGTCCTCAGCCG
TCGCTTCATGTGACTCCACGGAGTACCGGGCGCCGTCCAGGCACCTCGATTAGTTCTCGAGCTTTTGGAG
TACGTCGTCTTTAGGTTGGGGGGAGGGGTTTTATGCGATGGAGTTTCCCCACACTGAGTGGGTGGAGACT
GAAGTTAGGCCAGCTTGGCACTTGATGTAATTCTCCTTGGAATTTGCCCTTTTTGAGTTTGGATCTTGGT
TCATTCTCAAGCCTCAGACAGTGGTTCAAAGTTTTTTTCTTCCATTTCAGGTGTCGTGAGGAATTAGCTT
GGTACTAATACGACTCACTATAGGGAGACCCAAGCTGGCTAGGTAAGCTTGGTACCGAGCTCGGATCCAT
GGTGAGCAAGGGCGAGGAGCTGTTCACCGGGGTGGTGCCCATCCTGGTCGAGCTGGACGGCGACGTAAAC
GGCCACAAGTTCAGCGTGTCCGGCGAGGGCGAGGGCGATGCCACCTACGGCAAGCTGACCCTGAAGTTCA
TCTGCACCACCGGCAAGCTGCCCGTGCCCTGGCCCACCCTCGTGACCACCCTGACCTACGGCGTGCAGTG
CTTCAGCCGCTACCCCGACCACATGAAGCAGCACGACTTCTTCAAGTCCGCCATGCCCGAAGGCTACGTC
CAGGAGCGCACCATCTTCTTCAAGGACGACGGCAACTACAAGACCCGCGCCGAGGTGAAGTTCGAGGGCG
ACACCCTGGTGAACCGCATCGAGCTGAAGGGCATCGACTTCAAGGAGGACGGCAACATCCTGGGGCACAA
GCTGGAGTACAACTACAACAGCCACAACGTCTATATCATGGCCGACAAGCAGAAGAACGGCATCAAGGTG
AACTTCAAGATCCGCCACAACATCGAGGACGGCAGCGTGCAGCTCGCCGACCACTACCAGCAGAACACCC
CCATCGGCGACGGCCCCGTGCTGCTGCCCGACAACCACTACCTGAGCACCCAGTCCGCCCTGAGCAAAGA
CCCCAACGAGAAGCGCGATCACATGGTCCTGCTGGAGTTCGTGACCGCCGCCGGGATCACTCTCGGCATG
GACGAGCTGTACAAGGGTGGATCTGGAGGTTCTGGTGGAATGGCGGAGGGGGACGAGGCAGCGCGAGGGC
AGCAACCGCACCAGGGGCTGCGGCGCCGGCGACGGACCAGCGACCCAAGCGCCGCGGTTAACCACGTCTC
GTCCACGACCTCCCTAGGTGAGAATTATGAAGATGATGACCTAGTAAATTCTGATGAGGTTATGAAGAAA
CCATGTCCAGTACAGATTGTTCTTGCTCATGAAGATGACCATAACTTTGAACTTGATGAAGAAGCTTTGG
AGCAGATATTGCTACAGGAGCACATACGAGATCTTAACATAGTAGTGGTATCTGTGGCAGGAGCTTTTCG
TAAAGGGAAGTCATTTCTACTGGACTTCATGCTTAGATACATGTATAATAAGGATTCTCAAAGTTGGATT
GGTGGAAACAATGAACCATTGACAGGCTTTACATGGCGAGGTGGCTGTGAAAGAGAAACAACAGGCATAC
AAGTTTGGAATGAAGTATTTGTGATTGACAGACCTAATGGAACTAAAGTTGCTGTGCTGCTTATGGATAC
CCAGGGTGCCTTTGATAGCCAGTCAACTATCAAAGACTGTGCAACGGTGTTTGCTCTGAGCACTATGACT
AGCTCTGTCCAGGTATATAATCTGTCTCAGAATATTCAAGAAGATGATCTTCAACATTTGCAATTATTTA
CAGAGTATGGAAGACTTGCGATGGAAGAAATCTACCAGAAACCATTTCAGACATTAATGTTTTTGATTCA
AGATTGGAGCTATCCTTATGAACATTCATATGGTTTGGAAGGTGGAAAGCAATTTCTTGAAAAGAGATTA
CAGGTAAAACAAAATCAACATGAAGAGCTTCAGAATGTAAGGAAGCACATACACAATTGTTTCTCAAATC
TTGGTTGCTTCCTTTTGCCACATCCTGGTCTTAAAGTTGCAACTAATCCTAGTTTTGATGGGAGATTGAA
AGATATTGATGAAGACTTTAAACGCGAGCTTCGAAATCTGGTTCCATTGCTGCTTGCCCCTGAAAATTTG
GTAGAAAAAGAGATAAGTGGATCTAAAGTCACTTGTAGAGATCTTGTAGAATATTTTAAGGCTTACATCA
AAATCTATCAAGGAGAAGAACTTCCACATCCAAAGTCCATGCTTCAGGCAACAGCTGAAGCTAATAATCT
TGCTGCAGTAGCAGGAGCAAGAGATACCTATTGTAAAAGTATGGAACAGGTATGTGGAGGGGACAAGCCT
TACATTGCACCTTCAGATCTGGAGCGAAAACACTTGGATCTCAAGGAAGTGGCGATAAAACAATTTCGTT
CAGTAAAAAAGATGGGTGGAGATGAGTTCTGCCGTCGTTATCAGGACCAGCTTGAAGCTGAAATTGAAGA
AACCTATGCAAATTTTATAAAGCACAATGATGGCAAAAATATCTTCTATGCTGCTCGTACCCCAGCCACA
CTGTTTGCGGTCATGTTTGCTATGTATATAATCTCAGGACTGACTGGCTTCATTGGCCTAAACTCTATAG
CTGTCTTGTGTAACCTTGTCATGGGGTTAGCACTGATATTTCTTTGTACTTGGGCATATGTTAAATACTC
TGGGGAGTTCAGAGAAATTGGAACAGTGATTGATCAGATTGCTGAAACACTATGGGAACAGGTATTGAAG
CCCCTGGGTGATAATTTGATGGAGGAAAACATAAGGCAGTCTGTAACAAACTCTATCAAAGCAGGCCTGA
CTGACCAGGTGTCTCATCATGCCAGATTAAAGACAGACTGATCTAGACCCAGCTTTCTTGTACAAAGTGG
TTGATATCCAGCACAGTGGCGGCCGCTCGACAATCAACCTCTGGATTACAAAATTTGTGAAAGATTGACT
GGTATTCTTAACTATGTTGCTCCTTTTACGCTATGTGGATACGCTGCTTTAATGCCTTTGTATCATGCTA
TTGCTTCCCGTATGGCTTTCATTTTCTCCTCCTTGTATAAATCCTGGTTGCTGTCTCTTTATGAGGAGTT
GTGGCCCGTTGTCAGGCAACGTGGCGTGGTGTGCACTGTGTTTGCTGACGCAACCCCCACTGGTTGGGGC
ATTGCCACCACCTGTCAGCTCCTTTCCGGGACTTTCGCTTTCCCCCTCCCTATTGCCACGGCGGAACTCA
TCGCCGCCTGCCTTGCCCGCTGCTGGACAGGGGCTCGGCTGTTGGGCACTGACAATTCCGTGGTGTTGTC
GGGGAAGCTGACGTCCTTTCCATGGCTGCTCGCCTGTGTTGCCACCTGGATTCTGCGCGGGACGTCCTTC
TGCTACGTCCCTTCGGCCCTCAATCCAGCGGACCTTCCTTCCCGCGGCCTGCTGCCGGCTCTGCGGCCTC
TTCCGCGTCTTCGCCTTCGCCCTCAGACGAGTCGGATCTCCCTTTGGGCCGCCTCCCCGCCTGGACCTGC
AGGATTCTGCAGATATCCGGACTAGTGATCTAATTCTACCGGGTAGGGGAGGCGCTTTTCCCAAGGCAGT
CTGGAGCATGCGCTTTAGCAGCCCCGCTGGGCACTTGGCGCTACACAAGTGGCCTCTGGCCTCGCACACA
TTCCACATCCACCGGTAGGCGCCAACCGGCTCCGTTCTTTGGTGGCCCCTTCGCGCCACCTTCTACTCCT
CCCCTAGTCAGGAAGTTCCCCCCCGCCCCGCAGCTCGCGTCGTGCAGGACGTGACAAATGGAAGTAGCAC
GTCTCACTAGTCTCGTGCAGATGGACAGCACCGCTGAGCAATGGAAGCGGGTAGGCCTTTGGGGCAGCGG
CCAATAGCAGCTTTGCTCCTTCGCTTTCTGGGCTCAGAGGCTGGGAAGGGGTGGGTCCGGGGGCGGGCTC
AGGGGCGGGCTCAGGGGCGGGGCGGGCGCCCGAAGGTCCTCCGGAGGCCCGGCATTCTGCACGCTTCAAA
AGCGCACGTCTGCCGCGCTGTTCTCCTCTTCCTCATCTCCGGGCCTTTCGACCTGCAGCCAATATGGGAT
CGGCCATTGAACAAGATGGATTGCACGCAGGTTCTCCGGCCGCTTGGGTGGAGAGGCTATTCGGCTATGA
CTGGGCACAACAGACAATCGGCTGCTCTGATGCCGCCGTGTTCCGGCTGTCAGCGCAGGGGCGCCCGGTT
CTTTTTGTCAAGACCGACCTGTCCGGTGCCCTGAATGAACTGCAGGACGAGGCAGCGCGGCTATCGTGGC
TGGCCACGACGGGCGTTCCTTGCGCAGCTGTGCTCGACGTTGTCACTGAAGCGGGAAGGGACTGGCTGCT
ATTGGGCGAAGTGCCGGGGCAGGATCTCCTGTCATCTCACCTTGCTCCTGCCGAGAAAGTATCCATCATG
GCTGATGCAATGCGGCGGCTGCATACGCTTGATCCGGCTACCTGCCCATTCGACCACCAAGCGAAACATC
GCATCGAGCGAGCACGTACTCGGATGGAAGCCGGTCTTGTCGATCAGGATGATCTGGACGAAGAGCATCA
GGGGCTCGCGCCAGCCGAACTGTTCGCCAGGCTCAAGGCGCGCATGCCCGACGGCGAGGATCTCGTCGTG
ACCCATGGCGATGCCTGCTTGCCGAATATCATGGTGGAAAATGGCCGCTTTTCTGGATTCATCGACTGTG
GCCGGCTGGGTGTGGCGGACCGCTATCAGGACATAGCGTTGGCTACCCGTGATATTGCTGAAGAGCTTGG
CGGCGAATGGGCTGACCGCTTCCTCGTGCTTTACGGTATCGCCGCTCCCGATTCGCAGCGCATCGCCTTC
TATCGCCTTCTTGACGAGTTCTTCTGAACGCGTCGCCCGCCCCACGACCCGCAGCGCCCGACCGAAAGGA
GCGCACGACCCCATGCATCTCGAGGGCCCGGTACCTTTAAGACCAATGACTTACAAGGCAGCTGTAGATC
TTAGCCACTTTTTAAAAGAAAAGGGGGGACTGGAAGGGCTAGCTCACTCCCAACGAAGACAAGATCTGCT
TTTTGCTTGTACTGGGTCTCTCTGGTTAGACCAGATCTGAGCCTGGGAGCTCTCTGGCTAACTAGGGAAC
CCACTGCTTAAGCCTCAATAAAGCTTGCCTTGAGTGCTTCAAGTAGTGTGTGCCCGTCTGTTGTGTGACT
CTGGTAACTAGAGATCCCTCAGACCCTTTTAGTCAGTGTGGAAAATCTCTAGCAGTAGTAGTTCATGTCA
TCTTATTATTCAGTATTTATAACTTGCAAAGAAATGAATATCAGAGAGTGAGAGGAACTTGTTTATTGCA
GCTTATAATGGTTACAAATAAAGCAATAGCATCACAAATTTCACAAATAAAGCATTTTTTTCACTGCATT
CTAGTTGTGGTTTGTCCAAACTCATCAATGTATCTTATCATGTCTGGCTCTAGCTATCCCGCCCCTAACT
CCGCCCATCCCGCCCCTAACTCCGCCCAGTTCCGCCCATTCTCCGCCCCATGGCTGACTAATTTTTTTTA
TTTATGCAGAGGCCGAGGCCGCCTCGGCCTCTGAGCTATTCCAGAAGTAGTGAGGAGGCTTTTTTGGAGG
CCTAGGGACGTACCCAATTCGCCCTATAGTGAGTCGTATTACGCGCGCTCACTGGCCGTCGTTTTACAAC
GTCGTGACTGGGAAAACCCTGGCGTTACCCAACTTAATCGCCTTGCAGCACATCCCCCTTTCGCCAGCTG
GCGTAATAGCGAAGAGGCCCGCACCGATCGCCCTTCCCAACAGTTGCGCAGCCTGAATGGCGAATGGG
[124 nt withheld, positions 6719-6842]
C
[91 nt withheld, positions 6844-6934]
A
[49 nt withheld, positions 6936-6984]
CCTTTGACGTTGGAGTCCACGTTCTTT
[37 nt withheld, positions 7012-7048]
ACCCTATCTCGGTCTATTCTTTTGATTTATAAGGGATTTTGCCGATTTCGGCCTATTGGTTAAAAAATGA
GCTGATTTAACAAAAATTTAACGCGAATTTTAACAAAATATTAACGCTTACAATTTAGGTGGCACTTTTC
GGGGAAATGTGCGCGGAACCCCTATTTGTTTATTTTTCTAAATACATTCAAATATGTATCCGCTCATGAG
ACAATAACCCTGATAAATGCTTCAATAATATTGAAAAAGGAAGAGTATGAGTATTCAACATTTCCGTGTC
GCCCTTATTCCCTTTTTTGCGGCATTTTGCCTTCCTGTTTTTGCTCACCCAGAAACGCTGGTGAAAGTAA
AAGATGCTGAAGATCAGTTGGGTGCACGAGTGGGTTACATCGAACTGGATCTCAACAGCGGTAAGATCCT
TGAGAGTTTTCGCCCCGAAGAACGTTTTCCAATGATGAGCACTTTTAAAGTTCTGCTATGTGGCGCGGTA
TTATCCCGTATTGACGCCGGGCAAGAGCAACTCGGTCGCCGCATACACTATTCTCAGAATGACTTGGTTG
AGTACTCACCAGTCACAGAAAAGCATCTTACGGATGGCATGACAGTAAGAGAATTATGCAGTGCTGCCAT
AACCATGAGTGATAACACTGCGGCCAACTTACTTCTGACAACGATCGGAGGACCGAAGGAGCTAACCGCT
TTTTTGCACAACATGGGGGATCATGTAACTCGCCTTGATCGTTGGGAACCGGAGCTGAATGAAGCCATAC
CAAACGACGAGCGTGACACCACGATGCCTGTAGCAATGGCAACAACGTTGCGCAAACTATTAACTGGCGA
ACTACTTACTCTAGCTTCCCGGCAACAATTAATAGACTGGATGGAGGCGGATAAAGTTGCAGGACCACTT
CTGCGCTCGGCCCTTCCGGCTGGCTGGTTTATTGCTGATAAATCTGGAGCCGGTGAGCGTGGGTCTCGCG
GTATCATTGCAGCACTGGGGCCAGATGGTAAGCCCTCCCGTATCGTAGTTATCTACACGACGGGGAGTCA
GGCAACTATGGATGAACGAAATAGACAGATCGCTGAGATAGGTGCCTCACTGATTAAGCATTGGTAACTG
TCAGACCAAGTTTACTCATATATACTTTAGATTGATTTAAAACTTCATTTTTAATTTAAAAGGATCTAGG
TGAAGATCCTTTTTGATAATCTCATGACCAAAATCCCTTAACGTGAGTTTTCGTTCCACTGAGCGTCAGA
CCCCGTAGAAAAGATCAAAGGATCTTCTTGAGATCCTTTTTTTCTGCGCGTAATCTGCTGCTTGCAAACA
AAAAAACCACCGCTACCAGCGGTGGTTTGTTTGCCGGATCAAGAGCTACCAACTCTTTTTCCGAAGGTAA
CTGGCTTCAGCAGAGCGCAGATACCAAATACTGTTCTTCTAGTGTAGCCGTAGTTAGGCCACCACTTCAA
GAACTCTGTAGCACCGCCTACATACCTCGCTCTGCTAATCCTGTTACCAGTGGCTGCTGCCAGTGGCGAT
AAGTCGTGTCTTACCGGGTTGGACTCAAGACGATAGTTACCGGATAAGGCGCAGCGGTCGGGCTGAACGG
GGGGTTCGTGCACACAGCCCAGCTTGGAGCGAACGACCTACACCGAACTGAGATACCTACAGCGTGAGCT
ATGAGAAAGCGCCACGCTTCCCGAAGGGAGAAAGGCGGACAGGTATCCGGTAAGCGGCAGGGTCGGAACA
GGAGAGCGCACGAGGGAGCTTCCAGGGGGAAACGCCTGGTATCTTTATAGTCCTGTCGGGTTTCGCCACC
TCTGACTTGAGCGTCGATTTTTGTGATGCTCGTCAGGGGGGCGGAGCCTATGGAAAAACGCCAGCAACGC
GGCCTTTTTACGGTTCCTGGCCTTTTGCTGGCCTTTTGCTCACATGTTCTTTCCTGCGTTATCCCCTGAT
TCTGTGGATAACCGTATTACCGCCTTTGAGTGAGCTGATACCGCTCGCCGCAGCCGAACGACCGAGCGCA
GCGAGTCAGTGAGCGAGGAAGCGGAAGAGCGCCCAATACGCAAACCGCCTCTCCCCGCGCGTTGGCCGAT
TCATTAATGCAGCTGGCACGACAGGTTTCCCGACTGGAAAGCGGGCAGTGAGCGCAACGCAATTAATGTG
AGTTAGCTCACTCATTAGGCACCCCAGGCTTTACACTTTATGCTTCCGGCTCGTATGTTGTGTGGAATTG
TGAGCGGATAACAATTTCACACAGGAAACAGCTATGACCATGATTACGCCAAGCGCGCAATTAACCCTCA
CTAAAGGGAACAAAAGCTGGAGCTGCAAGCTTAATGTAGTCTTATGCAATACTCTTGTAGTCTTGCAACA
TGGTAACGATGAGTTAGCAACATGCCTTACAAGGAGAGAAAAAGCACCGTGCATGCCGATTGGTGGAAGT
AAGGTGGTACGATCGTGCCTTATTAGGAAGGCAACAGACGGGTCTGACATGGATTGGACGAACCACTGAA
TTGCCGCATTGCAGAGATATTGTATTTAAGTGCCTAGCTCGATACATAAACGGGTCTCTCTGGTTAGACC
AGATCTGAGCCTGGGAGCTCTCTGGCTAACTAGGGAACCCACTGCTTAAGCCTCAATAAAGCTTGCCTTG
AGTGCTTCAAGTAGTGTGTGCCCGTCTGTTGTGTGACTCTGGTAACTAGAGATCCCTCAGACCCTTTTAG
TCAGTGTGGAAAATCTCTAGCAGTGGCGCCCGAACAGGGACTTGAAAGCGAAAGGGAAACCAGAGGAGCT
CTCTCGACGCAGGACTCGGCTTGCTGAAGCGCGCACGGCAAGAGGCGAGGGGCGGCGACTGGTGAGTACG
CCAAAAATTTTGACTAGCGGAGGCTAGAAGGAGAGAGATGGGTGCGAGAGCGTCAGTATTAAGCGGGGGA
GAATTAGATCGCGATGGGAAAAAATTCGGTTAAGGCCAGGGGGAAAGAAAAAATATAAATTAAAACATAT
AGTATGGGCAAGCAGGGAGCTAGAACGATTCGCAGTTAATCCTGGCCTGTTAGAAACATCAGAAGGCTGT
AGACAAATACTGGGACAGCTACAACCATCCCTTCAGACAGGATCAGAAGAACTTAGATCATTATATAATA
CAGTAGCAACCCTCTATTGTGTGCATCAAAGGATAGAGATAAAAGACACCAAGGAAGCTTTAGACAAGAT
AGAGGAAGAGCAAAACAAAAGTAAGACCACCGCACAGCAAGCGGCCGCTGATCTTCAGACCTGGAGGAGG
AGATATGAGGGACAATTGGAGAAGTGAATTATATAAATATAAAGTAGTAAAAATTGAACCATTAGGAGTA
GCACCCACCAAGGCAAAGAGAAGAGTGGTGCAGAGAGAAAAAAGAGCAGTGGGAATAGGAGCTTTGTTCC
TTGGGTTCTTGGGAGCAGCAGGAAGCACTATGGGCGCAGCGTCAATGACGCTGACGGTACAGGCCAGACA
ATTATTGTCTGGTATAGTGCAGCAGCAGAACAATTTGCTGAGGGCTATTGAGGCGCAACAGCATCTGTTG
CAACTCACAGTCTGGGGCATCAAGCAGCTCCAGGCAAGAATCCTGGCTGTGGAAAGATACCTAAAGGATC
AACAGCTCCTGGGGATTTGGGGTTGCTCTGGAAAACTCATTTGCACCACTGCTGTGCCTTGGAATGCTAG
TTGGAGTAATAAATCTCTGGAACAGATTTGGAATCACACGACCTGGATGGAGTGGGACAGAGAAATTAAC
AATTACACAAGCTTAATACACTCCTTAATTGAAGAATCGCAAAACCAGCAAGAAAAGAATGAACAAGAAT
TATTGGAATTAGATAAATGGGCAAGTTTGTGGAATTGGTTTAACATAACAAATTGGCTGTGGTATATAAA
ATTATTCATAATGATAGTAGGAGGCTTGGTAGGTTTAAGAATAGTTTTTGCTGTACTTTCTATAGTGAAT
AGAGTTAGGCAGGGATATTCACCATTATCGTTTCAGACCCACCTCCCAACCCCGAGGGGACCCGACAGGC
CCGAAGGAATAGAAGAAGAAGGTGGAGAGAGAGACAGAGACAGATCCATTCGATTAGTGAACGGATCTCG
ACGGTATCGGTTAACTTTTAAAAGAAAAGGGGGGATTGGGGGGTACAGTGCAGGGGAAAGAATAGTAGAC
ATAATAGCAACAGACATACAAACTAAAGAATTACAAAAACAAATTACAAAATTCAAAATTTTATCGTCCA
GTGTGGTGGAATTCTGCAGATATCAACAAGTTTGTACAAAAAAGCAGGCTCCACCATGGGAACCGACATT
GATTATTGACTAGGCTTTTGCAAAAAGCTTTGCAAAGATGGATAAAGTTTTAAACAGAGAGGAATCTTTG
CAGCTAATGGACCTTCTAGGTCTTGAAAGGAGTGGGAATT
